Addgene plasmid #17484: pLenti CMV/TO Hygro empty (w214-1)
Purpose: (Empty Backbone) 3rd gen lentiviral empty control vector, CMV/TO promoter, Hygro
Depositing lab: Eric Campeau & Paul Kaufman. Depositing organization: University of Massachusetts, Worcester. Publication: A versatile viral system for expression and depletion of proteins in mammalian cells. Campeau E, Ruhl VE, Rodier F, Smith CL, Rahmberg BL, Fuss JO, Campisi J, Yaswen P, Cooper PK, Kaufman PD.. PLoS One. 2009 Aug 6;4(8):e6529. 10.1371/journal.pone.0006529 PubMed 19657394.
Backbone
  Vector backbone: p156RRL-sinPPT-CMV-GFP-PRE/Nhe I
  Backbone size (bp): 8709
  Vector type: Mammalian Expression, Lentiviral
  Selectable markers: Hygromycin
Growth in bacteria
  Bacterial resistance: Ampicillin, 100 μg/mL
  Growth temperature: 37°C
  Growth strain: Stbl3
  Growth instructions: Stbl3, 37oC
  Copy number: High Copy
Gene/Insert
  Gene/Insert name: None
  Cloning method: Restriction Enzyme; 5′ cloning site Bam HI (not destroyed); 3′ cloning site Xba I (not destroyed)
  Sequencing primers: 5′ CMVforw
Terms and licenses: Academic/Nonprofit Terms; Industry Terms: Not Available to Industry
How to cite: pLenti CMV/TO Hygro empty (w214-1) was a gift from Eric Campeau & Paul Kaufman (Addgene plasmid # 17484 ; http://n2t.net/addgene:17484 ; RRID:Addgene_17484)
