[The description below was written by a language model from this plasmid's Addgene catalogue record and pLannotate feature annotations shown in this document.]
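Description:
pLenti CMV/TO Hygro empty (w214-1) is a third-generation, self-inactivating lentiviral expression backbone supplied without an insert, intended as an empty control alongside related vectors that carry a gene of interest. It derives from p156RRL-sinPPT-CMV-GFP-PRE and is maintained in E. coli as a high-copy plasmid through a ColE1/pUC-type origin with ampicillin resistance. An f1 origin, an SV40 origin and remnants of a lac/T7/T3 cloning region also lie in the bacterial portion. A recombination-deficient strain is listed for propagation, which is usual for plasmids with repeated LTR sequences.

The viral genome is transcribed in packaging cells from an RSV promoter fused to a truncated HIV-1 5' LTR, which makes production independent of Tat. This is followed by the Ψ packaging signal with a partial gag sequence, the Rev response element and the cPPT/CTS. The expression cassette uses the CMV enhancer/promoter followed by two tet operator sites (annotated by the software as PLtetO-1 fragments). This CMV/TO arrangement is constitutive in ordinary cells but is repressed in cells expressing the Tet repressor until tetracycline or doxycycline is added.

Downstream is a short region flanked by attB1 and attB2 Gateway sites, with BamHI and XbaI recorded as cloning sites, and then a WPRE to enhance transcript expression. A mouse PGK promoter drives the hygromycin resistance gene for selection of transduced mammalian cells. The truncated 3' LTR and an SV40 polyadenylation signal close the unit. The short yokD, nef and Rev hits are probably annotation artefacts or residual viral sequence rather than functional genes.
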