Features (pLannotate 1.2.2; 32 found; start..end, strand, type, name):
     22..323     +  enhancer       CMV enhancer: human cytomegalovirus immediate early enhancer
    324..527     +  promoter       CMV promoter: human cytomegalovirus (CMV) immediate early promoter
    529..548     +  promoter       PLtetO-1 promoter (fragment): modified phage lambda PL promoter with tet operator sites (Lutz and Bujard, 1997)
    550..569     +  promoter       PLtetO-1 promoter (fragment): modified phage lambda PL promoter with tet operator sites (Lutz and Bujard, 1997)
    609..633     +  protein_bind   attB1: mutant version of attB; recombination site for the Gateway® BP reaction BP Clonase™
    702..726     -  protein_bind   attB2: mutant version of attB; recombination site for the Gateway® BP reaction BP Clonase™
    757..1345    +  misc_feature   WPRE: woodchuck hepatitis virus posttranscriptional regulatory element
   1401..1900    +  promoter       PGK promoter: mouse phosphoglycerate kinase 1 promoter
   1918..2943    +  CDS            HygR: aminoglycoside phosphotransferase from E. coli; aph(4)-Ia; confers resistance to hygromycin
   2961..3239    +  CDS            yokD (fragment): YOKD_BACSU - Experimental evidence at protein level: Swiss-Prot protein existence level 1. May contribute to antibiotic resistance. From Bacillus subtilis (strain 168).
   3247..3384    +  CDS            nef (fragment): NEF_HV1LA - Experimental evidence at protein level: Swiss-Prot protein existence level 1. Extracellular Nef protein targets CD4(+) T-lymphocytes for apoptosis by interacting with CXCR4 surface receptors. From Human immunodeficiency virus type 1 group M subtype B (isolate Lai) (HIV-1).
   3370..3550    +  LTR            5' LTR (truncated): truncated 5' long terminal repeat (LTR) from HIV-1
   3622..3743    +  polyA_signal   SV40 poly(A) signal: SV40 polyadenylation signal
   3762..3897    +  rep_origin     SV40 ori: SV40 origin of replication
   3918..3936    -  promoter       T7 promoter: promoter for bacteriophage T7 RNA polymerase
   3944..4099    +  CDS            lacZα (fragment): LacZα fragment of β-galactosidase; lacZ fragment
   4104..4532    +  rep_origin     f1 ori (sequence partly withheld): f1 bacteriophage origin of replication; arrow indicates direction of (+) strand synthesis
   4585..4689    +  promoter       AmpR promoter: bla
   4690..5550    +  CDS            AmpR: β-lactamase; bla; confers resistance to ampicillin, carbenicillin, and related antibiotics
   5721..6309    +  rep_origin     ori: high-copy-number ColE1/pMB1/pBR322/pUC origin of replication
   6492..6584    +  CDS            lacI (fragment): lac repressor; lacI; The lac repressor binds to the lac operator to inhibit transcription in E. coli. This inhibition can be relieved by adding lactose or isopropyl-β-D-thiogalactopyranoside (IPTG).
   6597..6618    +  protein_bind   CAP binding site: CAP binding activates transcription in the presence of cAMP. E. coli catabolite activator protein
   6633..6663    +  promoter       lac promoter: promoter for the E. coli lac operon
   6671..6687    +  protein_bind   lac operator: The lac repressor binds to the lac operator to inhibit transcription in E. coli. This inhibition can be relieved by adding lactose or isopropyl-β-D-thiogalactopyranoside (IPTG). lac repressor encoded by lacI
   6732..6750    +  promoter       T3 promoter: promoter for bacteriophage T3 RNA polymerase
   6778..7004    +  promoter       RSV promoter: Rous sarcoma virus enhancer/promoter
   7005..7185    +  LTR            5' LTR (truncated): truncated 5' long terminal repeat (LTR) from HIV-1
   7232..7357    +  misc_feature   HIV-1 Ψ: packaging signal of human immunodeficiency virus type 1
   7341..7704    +  CDS            HIV-1 gag (fragment): gag protein from human immunodeficiency virus 1; gag
   7850..8083    +  misc_feature   RRE: The Rev response element (RRE) of HIV-1 allows for Rev-dependent mRNA export from the nucleus to the cytoplasm.
   8460..8560    +  CDS            Rev (fragment): human immunodeficiency virus 1 (HIV-1) Rev protein; rev; enhances nuclear export of unspliced and incompletely spliced viral mRNAs
   8579..8695    +  misc_feature   cPPT/CTS: central polypurine tract and central termination sequence of HIV-1
>Addgene plasmid #17484 | pLenti CMV/TO Hygro empty (w214-1) | addgene full sequence | sequence record 238524 | Addgene NGS Result
CGATAAGCTTGGGAGTTCCGCTTACATAACTTACGGTAAATGGCCCGCCTGGCTGACCGCCCAACGACCC
CCGCCCATTGACGTCAATAATGACGTATGTTCCCATAGTAACGCCAATAGGGACTTTCCATTGACGTCAA
TGGGTGGAGTATTTACGGTAAACTGCCCACTTGGCAGTACATCAAGTGTATCATATGCCAAGTACGCCCC
CTATTGACGTCAATGACGGTAAATGGCCCGCCTGGCATTATGCCCAGTACATGACCTTATGGGACTTTCC
TACTTGGCAGTACATCTACGTATTAGTCATCGCTATTACCATGGTGATGCGGTTTTGGCAGTACATCAAT
GGGCGTGGATAGCGGTTTGACTCACGGGGATTTCCAAGTCTCCACCCCATTGACGTCAATGGGAGTTTGT
TTTGGCACCAAAATCAACGGGACTTTCCAAAATGTCGTAACAACTCCGCCCCATTGACGCAAATGGGCGG
TAGGCGTGTACGGTGGGAGGTCTATATAAGCAGAGCTCTCCCTATCAGTGATAGAGATCTCCCTATCAGT
GATAGAGATCGTCGACTAGTCCAGTGTGGTGGAATTCTGCAGATATCAACAAGTTTGTACAAAAAAGCAG
GCTCCACCATGGGAACCAATTCAGTCGACTGGATCCGGTACCGAATTCGCGGCCGCACTCGAGATATCTA
GACCCAGCTTTCTTGTACAAAGTGGTTGATATCCAGCACAGTGGCGGCCGCTCGACAATCAACCTCTGGA
TTACAAAATTTGTGAAAGATTGACTGGTATTCTTAACTATGTTGCTCCTTTTACGCTATGTGGATACGCT
GCTTTAATGCCTTTGTATCATGCTATTGCTTCCCGTATGGCTTTCATTTTCTCCTCCTTGTATAAATCCT
GGTTGCTGTCTCTTTATGAGGAGTTGTGGCCCGTTGTCAGGCAACGTGGCGTGGTGTGCACTGTGTTTGC
TGACGCAACCCCCACTGGTTGGGGCATTGCCACCACCTGTCAGCTCCTTTCCGGGACTTTCGCTTTCCCC
CTCCCTATTGCCACGGCGGAACTCATCGCCGCCTGCCTTGCCCGCTGCTGGACAGGGGCTCGGCTGTTGG
GCACTGACAATTCCGTGGTGTTGTCGGGGAAGCTGACGTCCTTTCCATGGCTGCTCGCCTGTGTTGCCAC
CTGGATTCTGCGCGGGACGTCCTTCTGCTACGTCCCTTCGGCCCTCAATCCAGCGGACCTTCCTTCCCGC
GGCCTGCTGCCGGCTCTGCGGCCTCTTCCGCGTCTTCGCCTTCGCCCTCAGACGAGTCGGATCTCCCTTT
GGGCCGCCTCCCCGCCTGGAATTCTGCAGATATCCGGACTAGTGATCTCTCGAGGTTAACGAATTCTACC
GGGTAGGGGAGGCGCTTTTCCCAAGGCAGTCTGGAGCATGCGCTTTAGCAGCCCCGCTGGGCACTTGGCG
CTACACAAGTGGCCTCTGGCCTCGCACACATTCCACATCCACCGGTAGGCGCCAACCGGCTCCGTTCTTT
GGTGGCCCCTTCGCGCCACCTTCTACTCCTCCCCTAGTCAGGAAGTTCCCCCCCGCCCCGCAGCTCGCGT
CGTGCAGGACGTGACAAATGGAAGTAGCACGTCTCACTAGTCTCGTGCAGATGGACAGCACCGCTGAGCA
ATGGAAGCGGGTAGGCCTTTGGGGCAGCGGCCAATAGCAGCTTTGCTCCTTCGCTTTCTGGGCTCAGAGG
CTGGGAAGGGGTGGGTCCGGGGGCGGGCTCAGGGGCGGGCTCAGGGGCGGGGCGGGCGCCCGAAGGTCCT
CCGGAGGCCCGGCATTCTGCACGCTTCAAAAGCGCACGTCTGCCGCGCTGTTCTCCTCTTCCTCATCTCC
GGGCCTTTCGACCTGCATCCCGCCACCATGAAAAAGCCTGAACTCACCGCGACGTCTGTCGAGAAGTTTC
TGATCGAAAAGTTCGACAGCGTCTCCGACCTGATGCAGCTCTCGGAGGGCGAAGAATCTCGTGCTTTCAG
CTTCGATGTAGGAGGGCGTGGATATGTCCTGCGGGTAAATAGCTGCGCCGATGGTTTCTACAAAGATCGT
TATGTTTATCGGCACTTTGCATCGGCCGCGCTCCCGATTCCGGAAGTGCTTGACATTGGGGAATTCAGCG
AGAGCCTGACCTATTGCATCTCCCGCCGTGCACAGGGTGTCACGTTGCAAGACCTGCCTGAAACCGAACT
GCCCGCTGTTCTGCAGCCGGTCGCGGAGGCCATGGATGCGATCGCTGCGGCCGATCTTAGCCAGACGAGC
GGGTTCGGCCCATTCGGACCGCAAGGAATCGGTCAATACACTACATGGCGTGATTTCATATGCGCGATTG
CTGATCCCCATGTGTATCACTGGCAAACTGTGATGGACGACACCGTCAGTGCGTCCGTCGCGCAGGCTCT
CGATGAGCTGATGCTTTGGGCCGAGGACTGCCCCGAAGTCCGGCACCTCGTGCACGCGGATTTCGGCTCC
AACAATGTCCTGACGGACAATGGCCGCATAACAGCGGTCATTGACTGGAGCGAGGCGATGTTCGGGGATT
CCCAATACGAGGTCGCCAACATCTTCTTCTGGAGGCCGTGGTTGGCTTGTATGGAGCAGCAGACGCGCTA
CTTCGAGCGGAGGCATCCGGAGCTTGCAGGATCGCCGCGGCTCCGGGCGTATATGCTCCGCATTGGTCTT
GACCAACTCTATCAGAGCTTGGTTGACGGCAATTTCGATGATGCAGCTTGGGCGCAGGGTCGATGCGACG
CAATCGTCCGATCCGGAGCCGGGACTGTCGGGCGTACACAAATCGCCCGCAGAAGCGCGGCCGTCTGGAC
CGATGGCTGTGTAGAAGTACTCGCCGATAGTGGAAACCGACGCCCCAGCACTCGTCCGAGGGCAAAGGAA
TAGAGTAGATGCCGACCGAACAAGAGCTGATTTCGAGAACGCCTCAGCCAGCAACTCGCGCGAGCCTAGC
AAGGCAAATGCGAGAGAACGGCCTTACGCTTGGTGGCACAGTTCTCGTCCACAGTTCGCTAAGCTCGCTC
GGCTGGGTCGCGGGAGGGCCGGTCGCAGTGATTCAGGCCCTTCTGGATTGTGTTGGTCCCCAGGGCACGA
TTGTCATGCCCACGCACTCGGGTGATCTGACTGATCCCGCAGATTGGAGATCGCCGCCCGTGCCTGCCGA
TTGGGTGCAGATCCGTCGAGGGCCCGGTACCTTTAAGACCAATGACTTACAAGGCAGCTGTAGATCTTAG
CCACTTTTTAAAAGAAAAGGGGGGACTGGAAGGGCTAGCTCACTCCCAACGAAGACAAGATCTGCTTTTT
GCTTGTACTGGGTCTCTCTGGTTAGACCAGATCTGAGCCTGGGAGCTCTCTGGCTAACTAGGGAACCCAC
TGCTTAAGCCTCAATAAAGCTTGCCTTGAGTGCTTCAAGTAGTGTGTGCCCGTCTGTTGTGTGACTCTGG
TAACTAGAGATCCCTCAGACCCTTTTAGTCAGTGTGGAAAATCTCTAGCAGTAGTAGTTCATGTCATCTT
ATTATTCAGTATTTATAACTTGCAAAGAAATGAATATCAGAGAGTGAGAGGAACTTGTTTATTGCAGCTT
ATAATGGTTACAAATAAAGCAATAGCATCACAAATTTCACAAATAAAGCATTTTTTTCACTGCATTCTAG
TTGTGGTTTGTCCAAACTCATCAATGTATCTTATCATGTCTGGCTCTAGCTATCCCGCCCCTAACTCCGC
CCAGTTCCGCCCATTCTCCGCCCCATGGCTGACTAATTTTTTTTATTTATGCAGAGGCCGAGGCCGCCTC
GGCCTCTGAGCTATTCCAGAAGTAGTGAGGAGGCTTTTTTGGAGGCCTAGGGACGTACCCAATTCGCCCT
ATAGTGAGTCGTATTACGCGCGCTCACTGGCCGTCGTTTTACAACGTCGTGACTGGGAAAACCCTGGCGT
TACCCAACTTAATCGCCTTGCAGCACATCCCCCTTTCGCCAGCTGGCGTAATAGCGAAGAGGCCCGCACC
GATCGCCCTTCCCAACAGTTGCGCAGCCTGAATGGCGAATGGG
[124 nt withheld, positions 4104-4227]
C
[91 nt withheld, positions 4229-4319]
A
[49 nt withheld, positions 4321-4369]
CCTTTGACGTTGGAGTCCACGTTCTTT
[37 nt withheld, positions 4397-4433]
ACCCTATCTCGGTCTATTCTTTTGATTTATAAGGGATTTTGCCGATTTCGGCCTATTGGTTAAAAAATGA
GCTGATTTAACAAAAATTTAACGCGAATTTTAACAAAATATTAACGCTTACAATTTAGGTGGCACTTTTC
GGGGAAATGTGCGCGGAACCCCTATTTGTTTATTTTTCTAAATACATTCAAATATGTATCCGCTCATGAG
ACAATAACCCTGATAAATGCTTCAATAATATTGAAAAAGGAAGAGTATGAGTATTCAACATTTCCGTGTC
GCCCTTATTCCCTTTTTTGCGGCATTTTGCCTTCCTGTTTTTGCTCACCCAGAAACGCTGGTGAAAGTAA
AAGATGCTGAAGATCAGTTGGGTGCACGAGTGGGTTACATCGAACTGGATCTCAACAGCGGTAAGATCCT
TGAGAGTTTTCGCCCCGAAGAACGTTTTCCAATGATGAGCACTTTTAAAGTTCTGCTATGTGGCGCGGTA
TTATCCCGTATTGACGCCGGGCAAGAGCAACTCGGTCGCCGCATACACTATTCTCAGAATGACTTGGTTG
AGTACTCACCAGTCACAGAAAAGCATCTTACGGATGGCATGACAGTAAGAGAATTATGCAGTGCTGCCAT
AACCATGAGTGATAACACTGCGGCCAACTTACTTCTGACAACGATCGGAGGACCGAAGGAGCTAACCGCT
TTTTTGCACAACATGGGGGATCATGTAACTCGCCTTGATCGTTGGGAACCGGAGCTGAATGAAGCCATAC
CAAACGACGAGCGTGACACCACGATGCCTGTAGCAATGGCAACAACGTTGCGCAAACTATTAACTGGCGA
ACTACTTACTCTAGCTTCCCGGCAACAATTAATAGACTGGATGGAGGCGGATAAAGTTGCAGGACCACTT
CTGCGCTCGGCCCTTCCGGCTGGCTGGTTTATTGCTGATAAATCTGGAGCCGGTGAGCGTGGGTCTCGCG
GTATCATTGCAGCACTGGGGCCAGATGGTAAGCCCTCCCGTATCGTAGTTATCTACACGACGGGGAGTCA
GGCAACTATGGATGAACGAAATAGACAGATCGCTGAGATAGGTGCCTCACTGATTAAGCATTGGTAACTG
TCAGACCAAGTTTACTCATATATACTTTAGATTGATTTAAAACTTCATTTTTAATTTAAAAGGATCTAGG
TGAAGATCCTTTTTGATAATCTCATGACCAAAATCCCTTAACGTGAGTTTTCGTTCCACTGAGCGTCAGA
CCCCGTAGAAAAGATCAAAGGATCTTCTTGAGATCCTTTTTTTCTGCGCGTAATCTGCTGCTTGCAAACA
AAAAAACCACCGCTACCAGCGGTGGTTTGTTTGCCGGATCAAGAGCTACCAACTCTTTTTCCGAAGGTAA
CTGGCTTCAGCAGAGCGCAGATACCAAATACTGTTCTTCTAGTGTAGCCGTAGTTAGGCCACCACTTCAA
GAACTCTGTAGCACCGCCTACATACCTCGCTCTGCTAATCCTGTTACCAGTGGCTGCTGCCAGTGGCGAT
AAGTCGTGTCTTACCGGGTTGGACTCAAGACGATAGTTACCGGATAAGGCGCAGCGGTCGGGCTGAACGG
GGGGTTCGTGCACACAGCCCAGCTTGGAGCGAACGACCTACACCGAACTGAGATACCTACAGCGTGAGCT
ATGAGAAAGCGCCACGCTTCCCGAAGGGAGAAAGGCGGACAGGTATCCGGTAAGCGGCAGGGTCGGAACA
GGAGAGCGCACGAGGGAGCTTCCAGGGGGAAACGCCTGGTATCTTTATAGTCCTGTCGGGTTTCGCCACC
TCTGACTTGAGCGTCGATTTTTGTGATGCTCGTCAGGGGGGCGGAGCCTATGGAAAAACGCCAGCAACGC
GGCCTTTTTACGGTTCCTGGCCTTTTGCTGGCCTTTTGCTCACATGTTCTTTCCTGCGTTATCCCCTGAT
TCTGTGGATAACCGTATTACCGCCTTTGAGTGAGCTGATACCGCTCGCCGCAGCCGAACGACCGAGCGCA
GCGAGTCAGTGAGCGAGGAAGCGGAAGAGCGCCCAATACGCAAACCGCCTCTCCCCGCGCGTTGGCCGAT
TCATTAATGCAGCTGGCACGACAGGTTTCCCGACTGGAAAGCGGGCAGTGAGCGCAACGCAATTAATGTG
AGTTAGCTCACTCATTAGGCACCCCAGGCTTTACACTTTATGCTTCCGGCTCGTATGTTGTGTGGAATTG
TGAGCGGATAACAATTTCACACAGGAAACAGCTATGACCATGATTACGCCAAGCGCGCAATTAACCCTCA
CTAAAGGGAACAAAAGCTGGAGCTGCAAGCTTAATGTAGTCTTATGCAATACTCTTGTAGTCTTGCAACA
TGGTAACGATGAGTTAGCAACATGCCTTACAAGGAGAGAAAAAGCACCGTGCATGCCGATTGGTGGAAGT
AAGGTGGTACGATCGTGCCTTATTAGGAAGGCAACAGACGGGTCTGACATGGATTGGACGAACCACTGAA
TTGCCGCATTGCAGAGATATTGTATTTAAGTGCCTAGCTCGATACATAAACGGGTCTCTCTGGTTAGACC
AGATCTGAGCCTGGGAGCTCTCTGGCTAACTAGGGAACCCACTGCTTAAGCCTCAATAAAGCTTGCCTTG
AGTGCTTCAAGTAGTGTGTGCCCGTCTGTTGTGTGACTCTGGTAACTAGAGATCCCTCAGACCCTTTTAG
TCAGTGTGGAAAATCTCTAGCAGTGGCGCCCGAACAGGGACTTGAAAGCGAAAGGGAAACCAGAGGAGCT
CTCTCGACGCAGGACTCGGCTTGCTGAAGCGCGCACGGCAAGAGGCGAGGGGCGGCGACTGGTGAGTACG
CCAAAAATTTTGACTAGCGGAGGCTAGAAGGAGAGAGATGGGTGCGAGAGCGTCAGTATTAAGCGGGGGA
GAATTAGATCGCGATGGGAAAAAATTCGGTTAAGGCCAGGGGGAAAGAAAAAATATAAATTAAAACATAT
AGTATGGGCAAGCAGGGAGCTAGAACGATTCGCAGTTAATCCTGGCCTGTTAGAAACATCAGAAGGCTGT
AGACAAATACTGGGACAGCTACAACCATCCCTTCAGACAGGATCAGAAGAACTTAGATCATTATATAATA
CAGTAGCAACCCTCTATTGTGTGCATCAAAGGATAGAGATAAAAGACACCAAGGAAGCTTTAGACAAGAT
AGAGGAAGAGCAAAACAAAAGTAAGACCACCGCACAGCAAGCGGCCGCTGATCTTCAGACCTGGAGGAGG
AGATATGAGGGACAATTGGAGAAGTGAATTATATAAATATAAAGTAGTAAAAATTGAACCATTAGGAGTA
GCACCCACCAAGGCAAAGAGAAGAGTGGTGCAGAGAGAAAAAAGAGCAGTGGGAATAGGAGCTTTGTTCC
TTGGGTTCTTGGGAGCAGCAGGAAGCACTATGGGCGCAGCGTCAATGACGCTGACGGTACAGGCCAGACA
ATTATTGTCTGGTATAGTGCAGCAGCAGAACAATTTGCTGAGGGCTATTGAGGCGCAACAGCATCTGTTG
CAACTCACAGTCTGGGGCATCAAGCAGCTCCAGGCAAGAATCCTGGCTGTGGAAAGATACCTAAAGGATC
AACAGCTCCTGGGGATTTGGGGTTGCTCTGGAAAACTCATTTGCACCACTGCTGTGCCTTGGAATGCTAG
TTGGAGTAATAAATCTCTGGAACAGATTTGGAATCACACGACCTGGATGGAGTGGGACAGAGAAATTAAC
AATTACACAAGCTTAATACACTCCTTAATTGAAGAATCGCAAAACCAGCAAGAAAAGAATGAACAAGAAT
TATTGGAATTAGATAAATGGGCAAGTTTGTGGAATTGGTTTAACATAACAAATTGGCTGTGGTATATAAA
ATTATTCATAATGATAGTAGGAGGCTTGGTAGGTTTAAGAATAGTTTTTGCTGTACTTTCTATAGTGAAT
AGAGTTAGGCAGGGATATTCACCATTATCGTTTCAGACCCACCTCCCAACCCCGAGGGGACCCGACAGGC
CCGAAGGAATAGAAGAAGAAGGTGGAGAGAGAGACAGAGACAGATCCATTCGATTAGTGAACGGATCTCG
ACGGTATCGGTTAACTTTTAAAAGAAAAGGGGGGATTGGGGGGTACAGTGCAGGGGAAAGAATAGTAGAC
ATAATAGCAACAGACATACAAACTAAAGAATTACAAAAACAAATTACAAAATTCAAAATTTTAT
