>Addgene plasmid #17484 | pLenti CMV/TO Hygro empty (w214-1) | addgene partial sequence | sequence record 25942 | 17484 with M13pUC-Fwd
CGACTCACTATAGGGCGAATTGGGTACGTCCCTAGGCCTCCAAAAAAGCCTCCTCACTACTTCTGGAATA
GCTCAGAGGCCGAGGCGGCCTCGGCCTCTGCATAAATAAAAAAAATTAGTCAGCCATGGGGCGGAGAATG
GGCGGAACTGGGCGGAGTTAGGGGCGGGATGGGCGGAGTTAGGGGCGGGATAGCTAGAGCCAGACATGAT
AAGATACATTGATGAGTTTGGACAAACCACAACTAGAATGCAGTGAAAAAAATGCTTTATTTGTGAAATT
TGTGATGCTATTGCTTTATTTGTAACCATTATAAGCTGCAATAAACAAGTTCCTCTCACTCTCTGATATT
CATTTCTTTGCAAGTTATAAATACTGAATAATAAGATGACATGAACTACTACTGCTAGAGATTTTCCACA
CTGACTAAAAGGGTCTGAGGGATCTCTAGTTACCAGAGTCACACAACAGACGGGCACACACTACTTGAAG
CACTCAAGGCAAGCTTTATTGAGGCTTAAGCAGTGGGTTCCCTAGTTAGCCAGAGAGCTCCCAGGCTCAG
ATCTGGTCTAACCAGAGAGACCCAGTACAAGCAAAAAGCAGATCTTGTCTTCGTTGGGAGTGAGCTAGCC
CTTCCAGTCCCCCCTTTTCTTTTAAAAAGTGGCTAAGATCTACAGCTGCCTTGTAAGTCATTGGTCTTAA
AGGTACCGGGCCCTCGACGGATCTGCACCCCAATCGGCAGGCACGGGCGGCGATCTCCAATCTGCNGGAT
CAGTC
